>Addgene plasmid #19336 | pFA6a-kanMX6-P3nmt1-3FLAG | depositor full sequence | sequence record 8991 | Author sequence
TCTATAGTGTCACCTAAATCGTATGTGTATGATACATAAGGTTATGTATTAATTGTAGCCGCGTTCTAAC
GACAATATGTCCATATGGTGCACTCTCAGTACAATCTGCTCTGATGCCGCATAGTTAAGCCAGCCCCGAC
ACCCGCCAACACCCGCTGACGCGCCCTGACGGGCTTGTCTGCTCCCGGCATCCGCTTACAGACAAGCTGT
GACCGTCTCCGGGAGCTGCATGTGTCAGAGGTTTTCACCGTCATCACCGAAACGCGCGAGACGAAAGGGC
CTCGTGATACGCCTATTTTTATAGGTTAATGTCATGATAATAATGGTTTCTTAGACGTCAGGTGGCACTT
TTCGGGGAAATGTGCGCGGAACCCCTATTTGTTTATTTTTCTAAATACATTCAAATATGTATCCGCTCAT
GAGACAATAACCCTGATAAATGCTTCAATAATATTGAAAAAGGAAGAGTATGAGTATTCAACATTTCCGT
GTCGCCCTTATTCCCTTTTTTGCGGCATTTTGCCTTCCTGTTTTTGCTCACCCAGAAACGCTGGTGAAAG
TAAAAGATGCTGAAGATCAGTTGGGTGCACGAGTGGGTTACATCGAACTGGATCTCAACAGCGGTAAGAT
CCTTGAGAGTTTTCGCCCCGAAGAACGTTTTCCAATGATGAGCACTTTTAAAGTTCTGCTATGTGGCGCG
GTATTATCCCGTATTGACGCCGGGCAAGAGCAACTCGGTCGCCGCATACACTATTCTCAGAATGACTTGG
TTGAGTACTCACCAGTCACAGAAAAGCATCTTACGGATGGCATGACAGTAAGAGAATTATGCAGTGCTGC
CATAACCATGAGTGATAACACTGCGGCCAACTTACTTCTGACAACGATCGGAGGACCGAAGGAGCTAACC
GCTTTTTTGCACAACATGGGGGATCATGTAACTCGCCTTGATCGTTGGGAACCGGAGCTGAATGAAGCCA
TACCAAACGACGAGCGTGACACCACGATGCCTGTAGCAATGGCAACAACGTTGCGCAAACTATTAACTGG
CGAACTACTTACTCTAGCTTCCCGGCAACAATTAATAGACTGGATGGAGGCGGATAAAGTTGCAGGACCA
CTTCTGCGCTCGGCCCTTCCGGCTGGCTGGTTTATTGCTGATAAATCTGGAGCCGGTGAGCGTGGGTCTC
GCGGTATCATTGCAGCACTGGGGCCAGATGGTAAGCCCTCCCGTATCGTAGTTATCTACACGACGGGGAG
TCAGGCAACTATGGATGAACGAAATAGACAGATCGCTGAGATAGGTGCCTCACTGATTAAGCATTGGTAA
CTGTCAGACCAAGTTTACTCATATATACTTTAGATTGATTTAAAACTTCATTTTTAATTTAAAAGGATCT
AGGTGAAGATCCTTTTTGATAATCTCATGACCAAAATCCCTTAACGTGAGTTTTCGTTCCACTGAGCGTC
AGACCCCGTAGAAAAGATCAAAGGATCTTCTTGAGATCCTTTTTTTCTGCGCGTAATCTGCTGCTTGCAA
ACAAAAAAACCACCGCTACCAGCGGTGGTTTGTTTGCCGGATCAAGAGCTACCAACTCTTTTTCCGAAGG
TAACTGGCTTCAGCAGAGCGCAGATACCAAATACTGTCCTTCTAGTGTAGCCGTAGTTAGGCCACCACTT
CAAGAACTCTGTAGCACCGCCTACATACCTCGCTCTGCTAATCCTGTTACCAGTGGCTGCTGCCAGTGGC
GATAAGTCGTGTCTTACCGGGTTGGACTCAAGACGATAGTTACCGGATAAGGCGCAGCGGTCGGGCTGAA
CGGGGGGTTCGTGCACACAGCCCAGCTTGGAGCGAACGACCTACACCGAACTGAGATACCTACAGCGTGA
GCATTGAGAAAGCGCCACGCTTCCCGAAGGGAGAAAGGCGGACAGGTATCCGGTAAGCGGCAGGGTCGGA
ACAGGAGAGCGCACGAGGGAGCTTCCAGGGGGAAACGCCTGGTATCTTTATAGTCCTGTCGGGTTTCGCC
ACCTCTGACTTGAGCGTCGATTTTTGTGATGCTCGTCAGGGGGGCGGAGCCTATGGAAAAACGCCAGCAA
CGCGGCCTTTTTACGGTTCCTGGCCTTTTGCTGGCCTTTTGCTCACATGTTCTTTCCTGCGTTATCCCCT
GATTCTGTGGATAACCGTATTACCGCCTTTGAGTGAGCTGATACCGCTCGCCGCAGCCGAACGACCGAGC
GCAGCGAGTCAGTGAGCGAGGAAGCGGAAGAGCGCCCAATACGCAAACCGCCTCTCCCCGCGCGTTGGCC
GATTCATTAATGCAGGTTAACCTGGCTTATCGAAATTAATACGACTCACTATAGGGAGACCGGCAGATCC
GCGGCCGCATAGGCCACTAGTGGATCTGATATCATCGATGAATTCGAGCTCGTTTAAACTGGATGGCGGC
GTTAGTATCGAATCGACAGCAGTATAGCGACCAGCATTCACATACGATTGACGCATGATATTACTTTCTG
CGCACTTAACTTCGCATCTGGGCAGATGATGTCGAGGCGAAAAAAAATATAAATCACGCTAACATTTGAT
TAAAATAGAACAACTACAATATAAAAAAACTATACAAATGACAAGTTCTTGAAAACAAGAATCTTTTTAT
TGTCAGTACTGATTAGAAAAACTCATCGAGCATCAAATGAAACTGCAATTTATTCATATCAGGATTATCA
ATACCATATTTTTGAAAAAGCCGTTTCTGTAATGAAGGAGAAAACTCACCGAGGCAGTTCCATAGGATGG
CAAGATCCTGGTATCGGTCTGCGATTCCGACTCGTCCAACATCAATACAACCTATTAATTTCCCCTCGTC
AAAAATAAGGTTATCAAGTGAGAAATCACCATGAGTGACGACTGAATCCGGTGAGAATGGCAAAAGCTTA
TGCATTTCTTTCCAGACTTGTTCAACAGGCCAGCCATTACGCTCGTCATCAAAATCACTCGCATCAACCA
AACCGTTATTCATTCGTGATTGCGCCTGAGCGAGACGAAATACGCGATCGCTGTTAAAAGGACAATTACA
AACAGGAATCGAATGCAACCGGCGCAGGAACACTGCCAGCGCATCAACAATATTTTCACCTGAATCAGGA
TATTCTTCTAATACCTGGAATGCTGTTTTGCCGGGGATCGCAGTGGTGAGTAACCATGCATCATCAGGAG
TACGGATAAAATGCTTGATGGTCGGAAGAGGCATAAATTCCGTCAGCCAGTTTAGTCTGACCATCTCATC
TGTAACATCATTGGCAACGCTACCTTTGCCATGTTTCAGAAACAACTCTGGCGCATCGGGCTTCCCATAC
AATCGATAGATTGTCGCACCTGATTGCCCGACATTATCGCGAGCCCATTTATACCCATATAAATCAGCAT
CCATGTTGGAATTTAATCGCGGCCTCGAAACGTGAGTCTTTTCCTTACCCATGGTTGTTTATGTTCGGAT
GTGATGTGAGAACTGTATCCTAGCAAGATTTTAAAAGGAAGTATATGAAAGAAGAACCTCAGTGGCAAAT
CCTAACCTTTTATATTTCTCTACAGGGGCGCGGCGTGGGGACAATTCAACGCGTCTGTGAGGGGAGCGTT
TCCCTGCTCGCAGGTCTGCAGCGAGGAGCCGTAATTTTTGCTTCGCGCCGTGCGGCCATCAAAATGTATG
GATGCAAATGATTATACATGGGGATGTATGGGCTAAATGTACGGGCGACAGTCACATCATGCCCCTGAGC
TGCGCACGTCAAGACTGTCAAGGAGGGTATTCTGGGCCTCCATGTCGCTGGCCGGGTGACCCGGCGGGGA
CGAGGCAAGCTAAACAGATCTCGCCATAAAAGACAGAATAAGTCATCAGCGGTTGTTTCATTTCCTATAT
TTTTTTTTTATTTTTTTATTTTTTAATAAGGGAAAATTTAACGTCTAAGGATACAGAAGATTGTTAGCAC
ATTAAAGTAATAAAGGCTTAAGTAGTAAGTGCCTTAGCATGTTATTGTATTTCAAAGGACATAATCTAAA
ATAATAACAATATCATTTCTCACAAGTTATTCAATTTTCTTTTTTTTTTCTAATAATATCAAGAATGTAT
TATTTGTTTGACATAAGTCAACTAATTTATTTAATATGCTGGATTAATCTTGCAGACATGTAAATTAACA
AGTTTTAGTCAAATAACGTTGAAGTTTCAATGAACTCAAATAATTTCTCTTTTTTTTTATATAACCATAT
ATGTCTAATCTGATTTATATTTTCCGCAGGATCAACTGAAGTTATGACATTTGGATTGGATCACTTATAA
CCTTGGTCGCCAAATAATACAAAAATCAGCGTTATAAAACAAAGAAGGTTTTTGTTAAGAAATTAATCCT
CTTTCTTGATAAGAAAGTTGAACCGAAATTGCAGATACTGATATATGAAAATAATACCCACAATTTTGGG
AATAGCGCAAGCCTCAATTTAAACAATAGGTGAGGACACATGATAATGACCTCAATGATTGTTAGAAGAA
AAGAGCCTCATTACAAAATCGAAAAATGAATGGTTGGGTACAAGTTTCCAAAACATGGTAAAGTGGACTT
TGCGTATGAGACGTAAATAGAAAAAAACACTTGTTATATGTTTTCTAGAATTATTGTTGTCTCTTTATGG
TTGGATGATGCAAAATAGTAATTTCGGTTAGTTGCTGTAAAACACCACGAGACAAATAGATATGGATATT
TATTAAATCAGGAAAAACGTAACTCTCGGCTACTGGATGGTTCAGTCACCCAACGATTACTGGGGAGAGA
AAACAGGGCAAAAGCAAAGCTTAAAGGAATCCGATTGTCATTCGGCAATGTGCAGCGAAACTAAAAACCG
GATAATGGACCTGTTAATCGAAACATTGAAGATATATAAAGGAAGAGGAATCCTGGCATATCATCAATTG
AATAAGTTGAATTAATTATTTCAATCTCATTCTCACTTTCTGACTTATAGTCGCTTTGTTAAATCATGTC
TTTAATTAATATGGACTACAAGGACGACGATGACAAGGATTACAAAGATGACGACGATAAGGACTATAAG
GACGATGATGATAAATAGGGCGCGCCACTTCTAAATAAGCGAATTTCTTATGATTTATGATTTTTATTAT
TAAATAAGTTATAAAAAAAATAAGTGTATACAAATTTTAAAGTGACTCTTAGGTTTTAAAACGAAAATTC
TTATTCTTGAGTAACTCTTTCCTGTAGGTCAGGTTGCTTTCTCAGGTATAGTATGAGGTCGCTCTTATTG
ACCACACCTCTACCGGCAGATCCGCTAGGGATAACAGGGTAATATAGATCCGTCGACCTGCAGCGTACGA
AGCTTCAGCTGGCGGCCGCGT
Features (pLannotate 1.2.2; 13 found; start..end, strand, type, name):
      1..19      -  promoter       SP6 promoter: promoter for bacteriophage SP6 RNA polymerase
     82..133     -  misc_feature   bom (fragment): basis of mobility region from pBR322
    235..270     -  CDS            rop (fragment): Rop protein, which maintains plasmids at low copy number; rop
    365..469     +  promoter       AmpR promoter: bla
    470..1330    +  CDS            AmpR: β-lactamase; bla; confers resistance to ampicillin, carbenicillin, and related antibiotics
   1501..2089    +  rep_origin     ori: high-copy-number ColE1/pMB1/pBR322/pUC origin of replication
   2272..2325    +  CDS            lacI (fragment): lac repressor; lacI; The lac repressor binds to the lac operator to inhibit transcription in E. coli. This inhibition can be relieved by adding lactose or isopropyl-β-D-thiogalactopyranoside (IPTG).
   2347..2365    +  promoter       T7 promoter: promoter for bacteriophage T7 RNA polymerase
   2470..3826    -  gene           kanMX: yeast selectable marker conferring kanamycin resistance (Wach et al., 1994)
   3871..5036    +  promoter       nmt1 promoter: wild-type nmt1 promoter from Schizosaccharomyces pombe, conferring strong thiamine-repressible expression
   5057..5077    +  CDS            FLAG (fragment): FLAG® epitope tag, followed by an enterokinase cleavage site
   5078..5121    +  CDS            3xFLAG (fragment): three tandem FLAG® epitope tags
   5149..5336    +  terminator     ADH1 terminator: S. cerevisiae ADH1; transcription terminator for the S. cerevisiae alcohol dehydrogenase 1 (ADH1) gene
