[The description below was written by a language model from this plasmid's Addgene catalogue record and pLannotate feature annotations shown in this document.]
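Description:
pFA6a-kanMX6-P3nmt1-3FLAG is a member of the pFA6a family of PCR-template modules used for chromosomal gene modification in the fission yeast Schizosaccharomyces pombe. It was derived from pFA6a-kanMX6-P3nmt1-GFP by replacing the GFP segment with a roughly 90 bp triple FLAG epitope cassette cloned between PacI and AscI sites, giving a plasmid of about 5.4 kb. In E. coli it is maintained through a high-copy ColE1/pUC-type origin and selected with ampicillin via the bla gene. The feature table shows no yeast replication origin, consistent with use as a template or integrating module rather than as an episomal expression vector. Short remnants of bom, rop and lacI, together with flanking SP6 and T7 promoters, are carry-over from the cloning backbone.

The functional module consists of the kanMX marker, which confers resistance to G418 (listed as kanamycin in the record) in yeast, placed in the opposite orientation to the wild-type nmt1 promoter. This promoter gives strong, thiamine-repressible transcription in S. pombe. Immediately downstream of it lie the FLAG repeats, annotated as two adjacent FLAG/3xFLAG fragments, followed by the S. cerevisiae ADH1 terminator. This arrangement suits N-terminal tagging. Amplifying the kanMX6–P3nmt1–3FLAG segment with primers carrying homology to a target locus would allow integration just upstream of a gene's coding sequence, replacing the native promoter with nmt1 and fusing 3xFLAG to the protein's amino terminus. The associated publication describes the plasmid as part of a vector system for genomic FLAG epitope tagging, allowing regulated expression and antibody-based detection or purification of the tagged protein.
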