Addgene plasmid #19336: pFA6a-kanMX6-P3nmt1-3FLAG
Depositing lab: Eishi Noguchi. Depositing organization: Drexel University. Publication: A vector system for genomic FLAG epitope-tagging in Schizosaccharomyces pombe. Noguchi C, Garabedian MV, Malik M, Noguchi E. Biotechnol J. 2008 Oct;3(9-10):1280-5. doi: 10.1002/biot.200800140. PubMed 18729046.
Backbone
  Vector backbone: pFA6a-kanMX6-P3nmt1-GFP
  Backbone size w/o insert (bp): 5300
  Vector type: Yeast Expression
  Selectable markers: Kanamycin
Growth in bacteria
  Bacterial resistance: Ampicillin, 100 μg/mL
  Growth temperature: 37°C
  Growth strain: DH5alpha
  Copy number: Unknown
Gene/Insert
  Gene/Insert name: 3FLAG
  Species: Flag epitope
  Insert size (bp): 90
  Cloning method: Restriction Enzyme; 5′ cloning site PacI (unknown if destroyed); 3′ cloning site AscI (unknown if destroyed)
  Sequencing primers: 5′ n/a
Terms and licenses: Academic/Nonprofit Terms; Industry Terms: Not Available to Industry
How to cite: pFA6a-kanMX6-P3nmt1-3FLAG was a gift from Eishi Noguchi (Addgene plasmid # 19336 ; http://n2t.net/addgene:19336 ; RRID:Addgene_19336)
