>Addgene plasmid #19336 | pFA6a-kanMX6-P3nmt1-3FLAG | addgene partial sequence | sequence record 25097 | SP6 5'-ATTTAGGTGACACTATAG-3'
CGCGAGCTCGTCGCTGCGGTCGACGGATCTATATTACCCTGTTATCCCTAGCGGATCTGCCGGTAGAGGT
GTGGTCAATAAGAGCGACCTCATACTATACCTGAGAAAGCAACCTGACCTACAGGAAAGAGTTACTCAAG
AATAAGAATTTTCGTTTTAAAACCTAAGAGTCACTTTAAAATTTGTATACACTTATTTTTTTTATAACTT
ATTTAATAATAAAAATCATAAATCATAAGAAATTCGCTTATTTAGAAGTGGCGCGCCCTATTTATCATCA
TCGTCCTTATAGTCCTTATCGTCGTCATCTTTGTAATCCTTGTCATCGTCGTCCTTGTAGTCCATATTAA
TTAAAGACATGATTTAACAAAGCGACTATAAGTCAGAAAGTGAGAATGAGATTGAAATAATTAATTCAAC
TTATTCAATTGATGATATGCCAGGATTCCTCTTCCTTTATATATCTTCAATGTTTCGATTAACAGGTCCA
TTATCCGGTTTTTAGTTTCGCTGCACATTGCCGAATGACAATCGGATTCCTTTAAGCTTTGCTTTTGCCC
TGTTTTCTCTCCCCAGTAATCGTTGGGTGACTGAACCATCCAGTAGCCGAGAGTTACGTTTTTCCTGATT
TAATAAATATCCATATCTATTTGTCTCGTGGGGGTTTACAGCAACTANCCGAAATNACTATTTTGGCATC
ATCCAACCATAAAGAGACAACAATAATTCTAGAAAACATATAACGGGGNCAGTTNTCTATTTCCGCCCCN
AAACGCNAAGNCCNCTTTACNAGGTTTG
